>Addgene plasmid #49607 | EGFP-Rab30 | depositor full sequence | sequence record 74248 | EGFP-Rab30 sequence 5330 bps
TAGTTATTAATAGTAATCAATTACGGGGTCATTAGTTCATAGCCCATATATGGAGTTCCGCGTTACATAA
CTTACGGTAAATGGCCCGCCTGGCTGACCGCCCAACGACCCCCGCCCATTGACGTCAATAATGACGTATG
TTCCCATAGTAACGCCAATAGGGACTTTCCATTGACGTCAATGGGTGGAGTATTTACGGTAAACTGCCCA
CTTGGCAGTACATCAAGTGTATCATATGCCAAGTACGCCCCCTATTGACGTCAATGACGGTAAATGGCCC
GCCTGGCATTATGCCCAGTACATGACCTTATGGGACTTTCCTACTTGGCAGTACATCTACGTATTAGTCA
TCGCTATTACCATGGTGATGCGGTTTTGGCAGTACATCAATGGGCGTGGATAGCGGTTTGACTCACGGGG
ATTTCCAAGTCTCCACCCCATTGACGTCAATGGGAGTTTGTTTTGGCACCAAAATCAACGGGACTTTCCA
AAATGTCGTAACAACTCCGCCCCATTGACGCAAATGGGCGGTAGGCGTGTACGGTGGGAGGTCTATATAA
GCAGAGCTGGTTTAGTGAACCGTCAGATCCGCTAGCGCTACCGGTCGCCACCATGGTGAGCAAGGGCGAG
GAGCTGTTCACCGGGGTGGTGCCCATCCTGGTCGAGCTGGACGGCGACGTAAACGGCCACAAGTTCAGCG
TGTCCGGCGAGGGCGAGGGCGATGCCACCTACGGCAAGCTGACCCTGAAGTTCATCTGCACCACCGGCAA
GCTGCCCGTGCCCTGGCCCACCCTCGTGACCACCCTGACCTACGGCGTGCAGTGCTTCAGCCGCTACCCC
GACCACATGAAGCAGCACGACTTCTTCAAGTCCGCCATGCCCGAAGGCTACGTCCAGGAGCGCACCATCT
TCTTCAAGGACGACGGCAACTACAAGACCCGCGCCGAGGTGAAGTTCGAGGGCGACACCCTGGTGAACCG
CATCGAGCTGAAGGGCATCGACTTCAAGGAGGACGGCAACATCCTGGGGCACAAGCTGGAGTACAACTAC
AACAGCCACAACGTCTATATCATGGCCGACAAGCAGAAGAACGGCATCAAGGTGAACTTCAAGATCCGCC
ACAACATCGAGGACGGCAGCGTGCAGCTCGCCGACCACTACCAGCAGAACACCCCCATCGGCGACGGCCC
CGTGCTGCTGCCCGACAACCACTACCTGAGCACCCAGTCCGCCCTGAGCAAAGACCCCAACGAGAAGCGC
GATCACATGGTCCTGCTGGAGTTCGTGACCGCCGCCGGGATCACTCTCGGCATGGACGAGCTGTACAAGT
CCGGCCGGACTCAGATCCATATGAGTATGGAAGATTATGATTTCCTGTTCAAAATTGTTTTAATTGGCAA
CGCTGGTGTGGGGAAGACGTGCCTCGTCCGAAGATTCACTCAGGGTCTTTTCCCCCCAGGTCAAGGAGCC
ACAATTGGAGTTGATTTTATGATTAAGACAGTGGAGATTAATGGTGAAAAAGTAAAGCTACAGATCTGGG
ACACAGCAGGTCAAGAGAGATTTCGGTCCATTACCCAGAGTTACTACCGAAGCGCCAATGCCTTGATCCT
CACCTATGACATTACCTGTGAGGAATCCTTCCGTTGCCTTCCTGAGTGGCTGCGGGAGATAGAACAATAT
GCCAGCAACAAGGTCATCACTGTGTTAGTGGGCAACAAGATTGACCTGGCTGAAAGGAGAGAGGTTTCCC
AGCAGCGAGCTGAAGAATTCTCAGAAGCTCAGGACATGTATTATCTGGAGACCTCAGCCAAGGAATCTGA
TAATGTGGAGAAACTCTTCCTTGACTTAGCATGCCGACTCATCAGTGAAGCCAGACAGAACACACTTGTG
AACAATGTATCCTCACCCTTACCTGGAGAAGGGAAAAGCATCAGCTATTTGACTTGTTGTAATTTCAACT
AACTGCAGTCGACGGTACCGCGGGCCCGGGATCCACCGGATCTAGATAACTGATCATAATCAGCCATACC
ACATTTGTAGAGGTTTTACTTGCTTTAAAAAACCTCCCACACCTCCCCCTGAACCTGAAACATAAAATGA
ATGCAATTGTTGTTGTTAACTTGTTTATTGCAGCTTATAATGGTTACAAATAAAGCAATAGCATCACAAA
TTTCACAAATAAAGCATTTTTTTCACTGCATTCTAGTTGTGGTTTGTCCAAACTCATCAATGTATCTTAA
CGCGTAAATTGTAAGCGTTAATATTTTGTTAAAATTCGCGTTAAATTTTTGTTAAATCAGCTCATTTTTT
AACCAATAGGCCGAAATCGGCAAAATCCCTTATAAATCAAAAGAATAGACCGAGATAGGGT
[37 nt withheld, positions 2372-2408]
AAAGAACGTGGACTCCAACGTCAAAGG
[49 nt withheld, positions 2436-2484]
T
[91 nt withheld, positions 2486-2576]
G
[124 nt withheld, positions 2578-2701]
CAGGTGGCACTTTTCGGGGAAATGTGCGCGGAACCCCTATTTGTTTATTTTTCTAAATACATTCAAATAT
GTATCCGCTCATGAGACAATAACCCTGATAAATGCTTCAATAATATTGAAAAAGGAAGAGTCCTGAGGCG
GAAAGAACCAGCTGTGGAATGTGTGTCAGTTAGGGTGTGGAAAGTCCCCAGGCTCCCCAGCAGGCAGAAG
TATGCAAAGCATGCATCTCAATTAGTCAGCAACCAGGTGTGGAAAGTCCCCAGGCTCCCCAGCAGGCAGA
AGTATGCAAAGCATGCATCTCAATTAGTCAGCAACCATAGTCCCGCCCCTAACTCCGCCCATCCCGCCCC
TAACTCCGCCCAGTTCCGCCCATTCTCCGCCCCATGGCTGACTAATTTTTTTTATTTATGCAGAGGCCGA
GGCCGCCTCGGCCTCTGAGCTATTCCAGAAGTAGTGAGGAGGCTTTTTTGGAGGCCTAGGCTTTTGCAAA
GATCGATCAAGAGACAGGATGAGGATCGTTTCGCATGATTGAACAAGATGGATTGCACGCAGGTTCTCCG
GCCGCTTGGGTGGAGAGGCTATTCGGCTATGACTGGGCACAACAGACAATCGGCTGCTCTGATGCCGCCG
TGTTCCGGCTGTCAGCGCAGGGGCGCCCGGTTCTTTTTGTCAAGACCGACCTGTCCGGTGCCCTGAATGA
ACTGCAAGACGAGGCAGCGCGGCTATCGTGGCTGGCCACGACGGGCGTTCCTTGCGCAGCTGTGCTCGAC
GTTGTCACTGAAGCGGGAAGGGACTGGCTGCTATTGGGCGAAGTGCCGGGGCAGGATCTCCTGTCATCTC
ACCTTGCTCCTGCCGAGAAAGTATCCATCATGGCTGATGCAATGCGGCGGCTGCATACGCTTGATCCGGC
TACCTGCCCATTCGACCACCAAGCGAAACATCGCATCGAGCGAGCACGTACTCGGATGGAAGCCGGTCTT
GTCGATCAGGATGATCTGGACGAAGAGCATCAGGGGCTCGCGCCAGCCGAACTGTTCGCCAGGCTCAAGG
CGAGCATGCCCGACGGCGAGGATCTCGTCGTGACCCATGGCGATGCCTGCTTGCCGAATATCATGGTGGA
AAATGGCCGCTTTTCTGGATTCATCGACTGTGGCCGGCTGGGTGTGGCGGACCGCTATCAGGACATAGCG
TTGGCTACCCGTGATATTGCTGAAGAGCTTGGCGGCGAATGGGCTGACCGCTTCCTCGTGCTTTACGGTA
TCGCCGCTCCCGATTCGCAGCGCATCGCCTTCTATCGCCTTCTTGACGAGTTCTTCTGAGCGGGACTCTG
GGGTTCGAAATGACCGACCAAGCGACGCCCAACCTGCCATCACGAGATTTCGATTCCACCGCCGCCTTCT
ATGAAAGGTTGGGCTTCGGAATCGTTTTCCGGGACGCCGGCTGGATGATCCTCCAGCGCGGGGATCTCAT
GCTGGAGTTCTTCGCCCACCCTAGGGGGAGGCTAACTGAAACACGGAAGGAGACAATACCGGAAGGAACC
CGCGCTATGACGGCAATAAAAAGACAGAATAAAACGCACGGTGTTGGGTCGTTTGTTCATAAACGCGGGG
TTCGGTCCCAGGGCTGGCACTCTGTCGATACCCCACCGAGACCCCATTGGGGCCAATACGCCCGCGTTTC
TTCCTTTTCCCCACCCCACCCCCCAAGTTCGGGTGAAGGCCCAGGGCTCGCAGCCAACGTCGGGGCGGCA
GGCCCTGCCATAGCCTCAGGTTACTCATATATACTTTAGATTGATTTAAAACTTCATTTTTAATTTAAAA
GGATCTAGGTGAAGATCCTTTTTGATAATCTCATGACCAAAATCCCTTAACGTGAGTTTTCGTTCCACTG
AGCGTCAGACCCCGTAGAAAAGATCAAAGGATCTTCTTGAGATCCTTTTTTTCTGCGCGTAATCTGCTGC
TTGCAAACAAAAAAACCACCGCTACCAGCGGTGGTTTGTTTGCCGGATCAAGAGCTACCAACTCTTTTTC
CGAAGGTAACTGGCTTCAGCAGAGCGCAGATACCAAATACTGTCCTTCTAGTGTAGCCGTAGTTAGGCCA
CCACTTCAAGAACTCTGTAGCACCGCCTACATACCTCGCTCTGCTAATCCTGTTACCAGTGGCTGCTGCC
AGTGGCGATAAGTCGTGTCTTACCGGGTTGGACTCAAGACGATAGTTACCGGATAAGGCGCAGCGGTCGG
GCTGAACGGGGGGTTCGTGCACACAGCCCAGCTTGGAGCGAACGACCTACACCGAACTGAGATACCTACA
GCGTGAGCTATGAGAAAGCGCCACGCTTCCCGAAGGGAGAAAGGCGGACAGGTATCCGGTAAGCGGCAGG
GTCGGAACAGGAGAGCGCACGAGGGAGCTTCCAGGGGGAAACGCCTGGTATCTTTATAGTCCTGTCGGGT
TTCGCCACCTCTGACTTGAGCGTCGATTTTTGTGATGCTCGTCAGGGGGGCGGAGCCTATGGAAAAACGC
CAGCAACGCGGCCTTTTTACGGTTCCTGGCCTTTTGCTGGCCTTTTGCTCACATGTTCTTTCCTGCGTTA
TCCCCTGATTCTGTGGATAACCGTATTACCGCCATGCAT
Features (pLannotate 1.2.2; 15 found; start..end, strand, type, name):
     61..364     +  enhancer       CMV enhancer: human cytomegalovirus immediate early enhancer
    365..568     +  promoter       CMV promoter: human cytomegalovirus (CMV) immediate early promoter
    613..1329    +  CDS            EGFP: EGFP is a basic (constitutively fluorescent) green fluorescent protein published in 1996, derived from Aequorea victoria. It is reported to be a rapidly-maturing weak dimer with moderate acid sensitivity.
   1351..1959    +  CDS            RAB30: RAB30_HUMAN - Experimental evidence at protein level: Swiss-Prot protein existence level 1. The small GTPases Rab are key regulators of intracellular membrane trafficking, from the formation of transport vesicles to their fusion with membranes. Rabs cycle between an inactive GDP-bound form and an active GTP-bound form that is able to recruit to membranes different set of downstream effectors directly responsible for vesicle formation, movement, tethering and fusion (By similarity). Required for maintaining the structural integrity of the Golgi apparatus, possibly by mediating interactions with
   1963..1994    +  misc_feature   MCS (fragment): multiple cloning site
   2011..2095    +  CDS            large T antigen (fragment): large T antigen from SV40 (simian virus 40)
   2118..2239    +  polyA_signal   SV40 poly(A) signal: SV40 polyadenylation signal
   2273..2701    -  rep_origin     f1 ori (sequence partly withheld): f1 bacteriophage origin of replication; arrow indicates direction of (+) strand synthesis
   2728..2832    +  promoter       AmpR promoter: bla
   2834..3191    +  promoter       SV40 promoter: SV40 enhancer and early promoter
   3226..4020    +  CDS            NeoR/KanR: aminoglycoside phosphotransferase from Tn5; aph(3')-II (or nptII); confers resistance to neomycin, kanamycin, and G418 (Geneticin®)
   4041..4193    +  CDS            ble (fragment): BLE_KLEPN - Experimental evidence at protein level: Swiss-Prot protein existence level 1. Binding protein with a strong affinity to the bleomycin family of antibiotics. Binds to CL990; an antimitotic-antibiotic compound. From Klebsiella pneumoniae.
   4252..4299    +  polyA_signal   HSV TK poly(A) signal: herpes simplex virus thymidine kinase polyadenylation signal (Cole and Stacy, 1985)
   4390..4406    -  polyA_signal   bGH poly(A) signal (fragment): bovine growth hormone polyadenylation signal
   4628..5216    +  rep_origin     ori: high-copy-number ColE1/pMB1/pBR322/pUC origin of replication
