[The description below was written by a language model from this plasmid's Addgene catalogue record and pLannotate feature annotations shown in this document.]
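Description:
EGFP-Rab30 is a mammalian expression plasmid of about 5.3 kb built on the Clontech EGFP C1 backbone, designed to produce human Rab30 fused at its N terminus to EGFP. It is propagated in E. coli from a high-copy ColE1/pUC-type origin and also carries an f1 phage origin. One NeoR/KanR gene (the Tn5 aminoglycoside phosphotransferase) provides selection in both hosts. A bacterial bla-type promoter drives it for kanamycin resistance in bacteria, and the adjacent SV40 enhancer/early promoter drives it for G418 selection of stably transfected mammalian cells, with the HSV TK polyadenylation signal terminating the transcript. The short large T antigen, ble and bGH poly(A) fragments in the feature table appear to be partial annotation matches in backbone sequence rather than functional elements.

The expression cassette consists of the human cytomegalovirus immediate early enhancer and promoter, the EGFP coding sequence, a short linker from the cloning site, the roughly 600 bp RAB30 open reading frame, a remnant of the multiple cloning site and the SV40 polyadenylation signal. The Rab30 sequence was subcloned by restriction digestion from a commercial HA-Rab30 cDNA plasmid. The 5′ junction was formed by joining compatible BamHI and BglII ends, which destroyed both sites, while the 3′ PstI site was retained. Placing EGFP at the N terminus leaves the C terminus of the GTPase free, the region where Rab proteins are generally lipid-modified for membrane attachment.

Rab30 is a small GTPase involved in membrane trafficking and is annotated as required for the structural integrity of the Golgi apparatus. The record gives the purpose only as expression of EGFP-Rab30 in mammalian cells. The fluorescent tag makes the construct suitable for imaging the localisation of the protein in transfected cells.
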