Addgene plasmid #49607: EGFP-Rab30
Purpose: expresses EGFP-Rab30 in mammalian cells
Depositing lab: Marci Scidmore. Depositing organization: Cornell University.
Backbone
  Vector backbone: EGFP C1
  Backbone manufacturer: Clontech
  Backbone size w/o insert (bp): 4700
  Total vector size (bp): 5300
  Vector type: Mammalian Expression
  Selectable markers: Neomycin (select with G418)
Growth in bacteria
  Bacterial resistance: Kanamycin, 50 μg/mL
  Growth temperature: 37°C
  Growth strain: DH5alpha
  Copy number: High Copy
Gene/Insert
  Gene/Insert name: Rab30
  Species: H. sapiens (human)
  Insert size (bp): 600
  GenBank ID: AF498956
  Entrez Gene: RAB30
  Promoter: CMV
  Tag / fusion protein: EGFP (N terminal on insert)
  Cloning method: Restriction Enzyme; 5′ cloning site BamHI/BglII (destroyed during cloning); 3′ cloning site PstI (not destroyed)
  Sequencing primers: 5′ EGFP C (CATGGTCCTGCTGGAGTTCGTG)
Resource information
  A portion of this plasmid was derived from a plasmid made by: Rab30 derived from pCDNA3.1+HA-Rab30 purchased from Missouri S&T cDNA Resource Center
Terms and licenses: Academic/Nonprofit Terms; Industry Terms: Not Available to Industry
How to cite: EGFP-Rab30 was a gift from Marci Scidmore (Addgene plasmid # 49607)
