>Addgene plasmid #49607 | EGFP-Rab30 | addgene partial sequence | sequence record 76327 | EGFP-C 5'-CATGGTCCTGCTGGAGTTCGTG-3'
CTCTCGGCATGGACGAGCTGTACAAGTCCGGCCGGACTCAGATCCATATGAGTATGGAAGATTATGATTT
CCTGTTCAAAATTGTTTTAATTGGCAACGCTGGTGTGGGGAAGACGTGCCTCGTCCGAAGATTCACTCAG
GGTCTTTTCCCCCCAGGTCAAGGAGCCACAATTGGAGTTGATTTTATGATTAAGACAGTGGAGATTAATG
GTGAAAAAGTAAAGCTACAGATCTGGGACACAGCAGGTCAAGAGAGATTTCGGTCCATTACCCAGAGTTA
CTACCGAAGCGCCAATGCCTTGATCCTCACCTATGACATTACCTGTGAGGAATCCTTCCGTTGCCTTCCT
GAGTGGCTGCGGGAGATAGAACAATATGCCAGCAACAAGGTCATCACTGTGTTAGTGGGCAACAAGATTG
ACCTGGCTGAAAGGAGAGAGGTTTCCCAGCAGCGAGCTGAAGAATTCTCAGAAGCTCAGGACATGTATTA
TCTGGAGACCTCAGCCAAGGAATCTGATAATGTGGAGAAACTCTTCCTTGACTTAGCATGCCGACTCATC
AGTGAAGCCAGACAGAACACACTTGTGAACAATGTATCCTCACCCTTACCTGGAGAAGGGAAAAGCATCA
GCTATTTGACTTGTTGTAATTTCAACTAACTGCAGTCGACGGTACCGCGGGCCCGGGATCCACCGGATCT
AGATAACTGATCATAATCAGCCATACCACATTTGTAGAGGTTTTACTTGCTTTAAAAAACCTCCCACACC
TCCCCCTGAACCTGAAACATAAAATGAATGCAATTGTTGTTGTTAACTTGTTTATTGCAGCTTATAATGG
TTACAAATAAAGCAATAGCATCACAAATTTCACAAATAAAGCATTTTTTTCACTGCATTCTAGTTGTGGT
TTGTCCAAACTCATCAATGTATCTTAACGCGTAAATTGTAAGCGTTAATATTTTGTTAAAATTCGCGTTA
AATTTTTGTTA
